>Addgene plasmid #114905 | MIK2 X051_pECIA14 | addgene full sequence | sequence record 276510 | Addgene NGS Result
GTAAAACGACGGCCAGTGAATTAATTCGTTGCAGGACAGGATGTGGTGCCCGATGTGACTAGCTCTTTGC
TGCAGGCCGTCCTATCCTCTGGTTCCGATAAGAGACCCAGAACTCCGGCCCCCCACCGCCCACCGCCACC
CCCATACATATGTGGTACGCAAGTAAGAGTGCCTGCGCATGCCCCATGTGCCCCACCAAGAGCTTTGCAT
CCCATACAAGTCCCCAAAGTGGAGAACCGAACCAATTCTTCGCGGGCAGAACAAAAGCTTCTGCACACGT
CTCCACTCGAATTTGGAGCCGGCCGGCGTGTGCAAAAGAGGTGAATCGAACGAAAGACCCGTGTGTAAAG
CCGCGTTTCCAAAATGTATAAAACCGAGAGCATCTGGCCAATGTGCATCAGTTGTGGTCAGCAGCAAAAT
CAAGTGAATCATCTCAGTGCAACTAAAGGGGGGATCCGATCTCAATATGAAGTTATGCATATTACTGGCC
GTCGTGGCCTTTGTTGGCCTCTCGCTCGGGTCTGCAACGGTGGAAGAAGCTAATGCTCTTTTGAAATGGA
AGTCAACTTTCACAAACCAGACAAGTTCATCAAAGCTATCTTCTTGGGTCAATCCAAACACAAGCAGCTT
TTGTACCAGTTGGTATGGTGTTGCCTGCTCACTCGGGAGCATTATACGGTTGAATCTTACTAATACCGGT
ATCGAAGGTACTTTCGAAGATTTTCCATTCTCGTCTCTCCCCAATCTCACTTTTGTTGATCTCAGTATGA
ACCGTTTCTCTGGAACCATCTCTCCTTTATGGGGACGGTTCTCGAAACTCGAATACTTCGATTTGTCGAT
TAACCAGTTAGTTGGTGAAATCCCACCTGAACTTGGTGATTTGAGTAATTTAGATACTCTCCATCTAGTT
GAAAACAAGTTAAACGGATCGATTCCTTCTGAGATCGGTCGGTTAACTAAGGTTACGGAGATAGCTATAT
ACGACAATCTTTTAACCGGACCAATACCTTCTTCTTTTGGAAACCTTACCAAACTAGTTAACCTCTACCT
CTTTATCAATTCTCTTTCTGGTTCAATTCCTTCTGAAATAGGAAACTTACCCAACCTTAGAGAGCTATGT
CTAGATAGGAACAACCTTACCGGTAAAATCCCTTCTAGTTTCGGGAATTTGAAGAATGTAACTCTTCTCA
ATATGTTTGAAAATCAGCTCTCTGGTGAAATCCCTCCTGAGATTGGTAATATGACCGCTTTAGATACACT
TAGTCTCCACACAAATAAGCTTACCGGTCCAATACCTTCTACCTTAGGAAACATCAAAACCCTAGCCGTT
CTTCATCTTTACCTGAATCAACTCAATGGTTCGATTCCACCGGAACTAGGCGAAATGGAATCAATGATTG
ATTTGGAGATAAGTGAGAACAAACTCACCGGTCCTGTTCCCGATTCTTTTGGCAAGTTAACCGCGTTGGA
ATGGTTGTTCCTACGTGATAATCAGCTCTCTGGTCCCATCCCACCGGGAATTGCTAACTCTACAGAGCTC
ACCGTCCTGCAGCTCGACACCAACAACTTCACCGGTTTCTTGCCTGATACCATCTGTAGGGGTGGAAAGC
TTGAGAATCTTACGCTAGATGATAATCACTTCGAAGGTCCTGTTCCTAAAAGCTTGAGAGATTGCAAGAG
CTTGATCAGAGTAAGATTCAAAGGGAATAGTTTCTCCGGAGATATCTCTGAGGCTTTCGGAGTTTACCCG
ACTCTCAACTTCATCGATCTCAGCAACAACAACTTTCATGGACAACTTTCAGCCAACTGGGAACAAAGTC
AAAAGCTGGTTGCATTCATCCTCTCAAACAACAGCATCACTGGAGCCATCCCACCTGAGATTTGGAACAT
GACACAGCTAAGTCAGCTCGATCTATCTTCCAACCGCATCACCGGCGAGCTACCTGAATCAATCAGCAAT
ATCAACCGTATATCAAAACTCCAACTCAACGGGAATCGGCTATCAGGCAAAATCCCTTCAGGAATCAGAC
TCTTAACCAATCTTGAGTATCTTGATCTATCCTCAAACCGATTCAGTTCCGAAATACCCCCAACGCTCAA
CAATTTGCCAAGGCTCTACTACATGAACCTGAGCAGAAACGACTTGGATCAAACCATCCCGGAGGGGTTA
ACAAAGCTATCTCAGTTACAAATGCTTGATCTCAGCTACAATCAGCTCGACGGAGAGATCTCATCACAAT
TCAGATCTTTACAAAACCTCGAAAGACTCGACCTCTCACACAACAATCTCTCAGGTCAAATCCCACCAAG
TTTCAAAGATATGCTAGCACTAACACACGTCGATGTATCACACAACAACCTCCAAGGTCCAATTCCAGAT
AACGCAGCGTTTCGAAACGCACCTCCAGATGCTTTTGAAGGTAACAAAGACTTATGTGGTAGTGTTAACA
CCACACAAGGCTTGAAGCCATGTTCAATCACATCCTCAAAGAAATCACTGGAGGTGCTGTTCCAGGGACC
AAGCGGCAATCCCGGCGGCGATCTGGCCCCCCAGATGCTGCGCGAGCTGCAGGAGACCAATGCCGCCCTG
CAGGACGTGCGCGAGCTGCTGCGCCACCGCGTGAAGGAGATCACCTTCCTGAAGAACACCGTGATGGAGT
GCGACGCCTGCGGCATGCAGCCCTCTAGAGGCTCCGGCTCCATCATCCCAGTTGAGGAGGAGAACCCGGA
CTTCTGGAACCGCGAGGCAGCCGAGGCCCTGGGTGCCGCCAAGAAGCTGCAGCCTGCACAGACAGCCGCC
AAGAACCTCATCATCTTCCTGGGCGATGGGATGGGGGTGTCTACGGTGACAGCTGCCAGGATCCTAAAAG
GGCAGAAGAAGGACAAACTGGGGCCTGAGATACCCCTGGCCATGGACCGCTTCCCATATGTGGCTCTGTC
CAAGACATACAATGTAGACAAACATGTGCCAGACAGTGGAGCCACAGCCACGGCCTACCTGTGCGGGGTC
AAGGGCAACTTCCAGACCATTGGCTTGAGTGCAGCCGCCCGCTTTAACCAGTGCAACACGACACGCGGCA
ACGAGGTCATCTCCGTGATGAATCGGGCCAAGAAAGCAGGGAAGTCAGTGGGAGTGGTAACCACCACACG
AGTGCAGCACGCCTCGCCAGCCGGCACCTACGCCCACACGGTGAACCGCAACTGGTACTCGGACGCCGAC
GTGCCTGCCTCGGCCCGCCAGGAGGGGTGCCAGGACATCGCTACGCAGCTCATCTCCAACATGGACATTG
ACGTGATCCTAGGTGGAGGCCGAAAGTACATGTTTCGCATGGGAACCCCAGACCCTGAGTACCCAGATGA
CTACAGCCAAGGTGGGACCAGGCTGGACGGGAAGAATCTGGTGCAGGAATGGCTGGCGAAGCGCCAGGGT
GCCCGGTATGTGTGGAACCGCACTGAGCTCATGCAGGCTTCCCTGGACCCGTCTGTGACCCATCTCATGG
GTCTCTTTGAGCCTGGAGACATGAAATACGAGATCCACCGAGACTCCACACTGGACCCCTCCCTGATGGA
GATGACAGAGGCTGCCCTGCGCCTGCTGAGCAGGAACCCCCGCGGCTTCTTCCTCTTCGTGGAGGGTGGT
CGCATCGACCATGGTCATCATGAAAGCAGGGCTTACCGGGCACTGACTGAGACGATCATGTTCGACGACG
CCATTGAGAGGGCGGGCCAGCTCACCAGCGAGGAGGACACGCTGAGCCTCGTCACTGCCGACCACTCCCA
CGTCTTCTCCTTCGGAGGCTACCCCCTGCGAGGGAGCTCCATCTTCGGGCTGGCCCCTGGCAAGGCCCGG
GACAGGAAGGCCTACACGGTCCTCCTATACGGAAACGGTCCAGGCTATGTGCTCAAGGACGGCGCCCGGC
CGGATGTTACCGAGAGCGAGAGCGGGAGCCCCGAGTATCGGCAGCAGTCAGCAGTGCCCCTGGACGAAGA
GACCCACGCAGGCGAGGACGTGGCGGTGTTCGCGCGCGGCCCGCAGGCGCACCTGGTTCACGGCGTGCAG
GAGCAGACCTTCATAGCGCACGTCATGGCCTTCGCCGCCTGCCTGGAGCCCTACACCGCCTGCGACCTGG
CGCCCCCCGCCGGCACCACCGACGCCGCGCACCCGGGTTCTAGAGGAAGCACCTCCGGCGATAACGATTA
CAAGGATGATGATGATAAGGCCAGCGGCACCGGTCATCATCACCATCACCATTGAGTTTAAACCCGCTGA
TCAGCCTCGACTGTGCCTTCTAAGGCCTGAGCTCGCTGATCAGCCTCGATCGAGGATCCAGACATGATAA
GATACATTGATGAGTTTGGACAAACCACAACTAGAATGCAGTGAAAAAAATGCTTTATTTGTGAAATTTG
TGATGCTATTGCTTTATTTGTAACCATTATAAGCTGCAATAAACAAGTTAACAACAACAATTGCATTCAT
TTTATGTTTCAGGTTCAGGGGGAGGTGTGGGAGGTTTTTTAAAGCAAGTAAAACCTCTACAAATGTGGTA
TGGCTGATTATGATCAGTCGACCTGCAGGCATGCAAGCTTGGCGTAATCATGGTCATAGCTGTTTCCTGT
GTGAAATTGTTATCCGCTCACAATTCCACACAACATACGAGCCGGAAGCATAAAGTGTAAAGCCTGGGGT
GCCTAATGAGTGAGCTAACTCACATTAATTGCGTTGCGCTCACTGCCCGCTTTCCAGTCGGGAAACCTGT
CGTGCCAGCTGCATTAATGAATCGGCCAACGCGCGGGGAGAGGCGGTTTGCGTATTGGGCGCTCTTCCGC
TTCCTCGCTCACTGACTCGCTGCGCTCGGTCGTTCGGCTGCGGCGAGCGGTATCAGCTCACTCAAAGGCG
GTAATACGGTTATCCACAGAATCAGGGGATAACGCAGGAAAGAACATGTGAGCAAAAGGCCAGCAAAAGG
CCAGGAACCGTAAAAAGGCCGCGTTGCTGGCGTTTTTCCATAGGCTCCGCCCCCCTGACGAGCATCACAA
AAATCGACGCTCAAGTCAGAGGTGGCGAAACCCGACAGGACTATAAAGATACCAGGCGTTTCCCCCTGGA
AGCTCCCTCGTGCGCTCTCCTGTTCCGACCCTGCCGCTTACCGGATACCTGTCCGCCTTTCTCCCTTCGG
GAAGCGTGGCGCTTTCTCATAGCTCACGCTGTAGGTATCTCAGTTCGGTGTAGGTCGTTCGCTCCAAGCT
GGGCTGTGTGCACGAACCCCCCGTTCAGCCCGACCGCTGCGCCTTATCCGGTAACTATCGTCTTGAGTCC
AACCCGGTAAGACACGACTTATCGCCACTGGCAGCAGCCACTGGTAACAGGATTAGCAGAGCGAGGTATG
TAGGCGGTGCTACAGAGTTCTTGAAGTGGTGGCCTAACTACGGCTACACTAGAAGAACAGTATTTGGTAT
CTGCGCTCTGCTGAAGCCAGTTACCTTCGGAAAAAGAGTTGGTAGCTCTTGATCCGGCAAACAAACCACC
GCTGGTAGCGGTGGTTTTTTTGTTTGCAAGCAGCAGATTACGCGCAGAAAAAAAGGATCTCAAGAAGATC
CTTTGATCTTTTCTACGGGGTCTGACGCTCAGTGGAACGAAAACTCACGTTAAGGGATTTTGGTCATGAG
ATTATCAAAAAGGATCTTCACCTAGATCCTTTTAAATTAAAAATGAAGTTTTAAATCAATCTAAAGTATA
TATGAGTAAACTTGGTCTGACAGTTACCAATGCTTAATCAGTGAGGCACCTATCTCAGCGATCTGTCTAT
TTCGTTCATCCATAGTTGCCTGACTCCCCGTCGTGTAGATAACTACGATACGGGAGGGCTTACCATCTGG
CCCCAGTGCTGCAATGATACCGCGAGACCCACGCTCACCGGCTCCAGATTTATCAGCAATAAACCAGCCA
GCCGGAAGGGCCGAGCGCAGAAGTGGTCCTGCAACTTTATCCGCCTCCATCCAGTCTATTAATTGTTGCC
GGGAAGCTAGAGTAAGTAGTTCGCCAGTTAATAGTTTGCGCAACGTTGTTGCCATTGCTACAGGCATCGT
GGTGTCACGCTCGTCGTTTGGTATGGCTTCATTCAGCTCCGGTTCCCAACGATCAAGGCGAGTTACATGA
TCCCCCATGTTGTGCAAAAAAGCGGTTAGCTCCTTCGGTCCTCCGATCGTTGTCAGAAGTAAGTTGGCCG
CAGTGTTATCACTCATGGTTATGGCAGCACTGCATAATTCTCTTACTGTCATGCCATCCGTAAGATGCTT
TTCTGTGACTGGTGAGTACTCAACCAAGTCATTCTGAGAATAGTGTATGCGGCGACCGAGTTGCTCTTGC
CCGGCGTCAATACGGGATAATACCGCGCCACATAGCAGAACTTTAAAAGTGCTCATCATTGGAAAACGTT
CTTCGGGGCGAAAACTCTCAAGGATCTTACCGCTGTTGAGATCCAGTTCGATGTAACCCACTCGTGCACC
CAACTGATCTTCAGCATCTTTTACTTTCACCAGCGTTTCTGGGTGAGCAAAAACAGGAAGGCAAAATGCC
GCAAAAAAGGGAATAAGGGCGACACGGAAATGTTGAATACTCATACTCTTCCTTTTTCAATATTATTGAA
GCATTTATCAGGGTTATTGTCTCATGAGCGGATACATATTTGAATGTATTTAGAAAAATAAACAAATAGG
GGTTCCGCGCACATTTCCCCGAAAAGTGCCACCTGACGTCTAAGAAACCATTATTATCATGACATTAACC
TATAAAAATAGGCGTATCACGAGGCCCTTTCGTCTCGCGCGTTTCGGTGATGACGGTGAAAACCTCTGAC
ACATGCAGCTCCCGGAGACGGTCACAGCTTGTCTGTAAGCGGATGCCGGGAGCAGACAAGCCCGTCAGGG
CGCGTCAGCGGGTGTTGGCGGGTGTCGGGGCTGGCTTAACTATGCGGCATCAGAGCAGATTGTACTGAGA
GTGCACCATATGCGGTGTGAAATACCGCACAGATGCGTAAGGAGAAAATACCGCATCAGGCGCCATTCGC
CATTCAGGCTGCGCAACTGTTGGGAAGGGCGATCGGTGCGGGCCTCTTCGCTATTACGCCAGCTGGCGAA
AGGGGGATGTGCTGCAAGGCGATTAAGTTGGGTAACGCCAGGGTTTTCCCAGTCACGACGTT
Features (pLannotate 1.2.2; 19 found; start..end, strand, type, name):
     23..449     +  promoter       MT promoter: Drosophila metallothionein promoter
    467..520     +  sig_peptide    BiP signal sequence: Drosophila BiP signal sequence
    521..2497    +  CDS            MIK2 (fragment): MIK2_ARATH - Experimental evidence at protein level: Swiss-Prot protein existence level 1. Involved in the pollen tube perception of the female signal. From Arabidopsis thaliana (Mouse-ear cress).
   2534..2713    +  CDS            Comp (fragment): COMP_RAT - Experimental evidence at protein level: Swiss-Prot protein existence level 1. May play a role in the structural integrity of cartilage via its interaction with other extracellular matrix proteins such as the collagens and fibronectin. Can mediate the interaction of chondrocytes with the cartilage extracellular matrix through interaction with cell surface integrin receptors. Could play a role in the pathogenesis of osteoarthritis. Potent suppressor of apoptosis in both primary chondrocytes and transformed cells. Suppresses apoptosis by blocking the activation of caspase-3 and by indu
   2701..4153    +  CDS            SEAP (fragment): secreted alkaline phosphatase from human placenta The natural enzyme has a C-terminal transmembrane sequence that is replaced by a GPI anchor.
   4190..4219    +  CDS            2xFLAG (fragment): two tandem FLAG® epitope tags
   4325..4459    -  polyA_signal   SV40 poly(A) signal: SV40 polyadenylation signal
   4482..4566    -  CDS            large T antigen (fragment): large T antigen from SV40 (simian virus 40)
   4566..4590    +  misc_feature   MCS (fragment): pUC18/19 multiple cloning site
   4627..4643    -  protein_bind   lac operator: The lac repressor binds to the lac operator to inhibit transcription in E. coli. This inhibition can be relieved by adding lactose or isopropyl-β-D-thiogalactopyranoside (IPTG). lac repressor encoded by lacI
   4651..4681    -  promoter       lac promoter: promoter for the E. coli lac operon
   4696..4717    -  protein_bind   CAP binding site: CAP binding activates transcription in the presence of cAMP. E. coli catabolite activator protein
   4730..4822    -  CDS            lacI (fragment): lac repressor; lacI; The lac repressor binds to the lac operator to inhibit transcription in E. coli. This inhibition can be relieved by adding lactose or isopropyl-β-D-thiogalactopyranoside (IPTG).
   5005..5593    -  rep_origin     ori: high-copy-number ColE1/pMB1/pBR322/pUC origin of replication
   5764..6624    -  CDS            AmpR: β-lactamase; bla; confers resistance to ampicillin, carbenicillin, and related antibiotics
   6625..6729    -  promoter       AmpR promoter: bla
   6824..6859    +  CDS            rop (fragment): Rop protein, which maintains plasmids at low copy number; rop
   6961..7060    +  misc_feature   bom (fragment): basis of mobility region from pBR322
   7066..21      -  CDS            lacZα (fragment) (across the origin): LacZα fragment of β-galactosidase; lacZ fragment
