[The description below was written by a language model from this plasmid's Addgene catalogue record and pLannotate feature annotations shown in this document.]
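Description:
MIK2 X051_pECIA14 is an insect-cell expression plasmid built on the pECIA14 backbone and designed for secreted protein production in Drosophila cell culture. It serves as the "prey" construct in an extracellular interaction assay and is meant to be paired with the corresponding bait vector, MIK2 X051_pECIA2. In bacteria it is maintained as a high-copy plasmid through a ColE1/pUC-type origin and selected with ampicillin via the β-lactamase gene. The remaining annotated fragments (lac promoter/operator, lacZα, lacI, rop, bom) are vestiges of the pUC/pBR322-derived cloning backbone and have no stated role in the payload. No selection marker for insect cells is annotated.

The expression cassette is driven by the Drosophila metallothionein promoter, which is induced by copper sulfate. It directs translation of a fusion protein that begins with the Drosophila BiP signal sequence to route the product into the secretory pathway. This is followed by the extracellular domain of the Arabidopsis thaliana leucine-rich repeat receptor kinase MIK2 (AT4G08850), inserted by ligation-independent cloning. C-terminal to the ectodomain lie the coiled-coil helix of rat COMP, which assembles the protein into pentamers, then human placental alkaline phosphatase, a FLAG epitope and, according to the depositor, a hexahistidine tag (not separately annotated in the feature table). An SV40 polyadenylation signal is annotated downstream of the cassette, although on the opposite strand. Pentamerisation raises avidity so that weak, transient ectodomain interactions can be captured, while alkaline phosphatase provides an enzymatic readout of prey binding to immobilised bait. The construct belongs to a collection used to map extracellular interactions among Arabidopsis LRR receptor kinases.
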