Addgene plasmid #114905: MIK2 X051_pECIA14
Purpose: Prey vector MIK2 X051_pECIA14 should be used with bait vector MIK2 X051_pECIA2.
Depositing lab: Youssef Belkhadir. Depositing organization: Gregor Mendel Institute of Molecular Plant Biology. Publication: An extracellular network of Arabidopsis leucine-rich repeat receptor kinases. Smakowska-Luzan E, Mott GA, Parys K, Stegmann M, Howton TC, Layeghifard M, Neuhold J, Lehner A, Kong J, Grunwald K, Weinberger N, Satbhai SB, Mayer D, Busch W, Madalinski M, Stolt-Bergner P, Provart NJ, Mukhtar MS, Zipfel C, Desveaux D, Guttman DS, Belkhadir Y. Nature. 2018 Jan 18;553(7688):342-346. doi: 10.1038/nature25184. Epub 2018 Jan 10. PubMed 29320478.
Backbone
  Vector backbone: pECIA14
  Backbone manufacturer: Chris Garcia (Addgene plasmid # 47051)
  Vector type: Insect Expression
Growth in bacteria
  Bacterial resistance: Ampicillin, 100 μg/mL
  Growth temperature: 37°C
  Growth strain: DH5alpha
  Copy number: High Copy
Gene/Insert
  Gene/Insert name: AT4G08850
  Species: A. thaliana (mustard weed)
  Entrez Gene: AT4G08850 (a.k.a. AT4G08850, T32A17.160, T32A17_160)
  Promoter: Metallothionein (Copper-Inducible)
  Cloning method: Ligation Independent Cloning
Terms and licenses: Academic/Nonprofit Terms; Industry Terms: Not Available to Industry
Depositor comments: Plasmid for secreted expression in Drosophila cell culture by induction via CuSO4. Insert is an extracellular domain of indicated LRR-RK, C-terminally tagged with Pentameric rat COMP helix, Alkaline Phosphatase (human, placental), Flag, and hexahistidine tags. Insert Protein Sequence: SATVEEANALLKWKSTFTNQTSSSKLSSWVNPNTSSFCTSWYGVACSLGSIIRLNLTNTGIEGTFEDFPFSSLPNLTFVDLSMNRFSGTISPLWGRFSKLEYFDLSINQLVGEIPPELGDLSNLDTLHLVENKLNGSIPSEIGRLTKVTEIAIYDNLLTGPIPSSFGNLTKLVNLYLFINSLSGSIPSEIGNLPNLRELCLDRNNLTGKIPSSFGNLKNVTLLNMFENQLSGEIPPEIGNMTALDTLSLHTNKLTGPIPSTLGNIKTLAVLHLYLNQLNGSIPPELGEMESMIDLEISENKLTGPVPDSFGKLTALEWLFLRDNQLSGPIPPGIANSTELTVLQLDTNNFTGFLPDTICRGGKLENLTLDDNHFEGPVPKSLRDCKSLIRVRFKGNSFSGDISEAFGVYPTLNFIDLSNNNFHGQLSANWEQSQKLVAFILSNNSITGAIPPEIWNMTQLSQLDLSSNRITGELPESISNINRISKLQLNGNRLSGKIPSGIRLLTNLEYLDLSSNRFSSEIPPTLNNLPRLYYMNLSRNDLDQTIPEGLTKLSQLQMLDLSYNQLDGEISSQFRSLQNLERLDLSHNNLSGQIPPSFKDMLALTHVDVSHNNLQGPIPDNAAFRNAPPDAFEGNKDLCGSVNTTQGLKPCSITSSKKS
How to cite: MIK2 X051_pECIA14 was a gift from Youssef Belkhadir (Addgene plasmid # 114905 ; http://n2t.net/addgene:114905 ; RRID:Addgene_114905)
